>Addgene plasmid #127657 | pTRIP-CMV-mCherry-FLAG-cGAS E225A/D227A | addgene full sequence | sequence record 249689 | Addgene NGS Result
AAACTACCTACAGAGATTTAAAGCTCTAAGGTAAATATAAAATTTTTAAGTGTATAATGTGTTAAACTAC
TGATTCTAATTGTTTGTGTATTTTAGATTCCAACCTATGGAACTGATGAATGGGAGCAGTGGTGGAATGC
CTTTAATGAGGAAAACCTGTTTTGCTCAGAAGAAATGCCATCTAGTGATGATGAGGCTACTGCTGACTCT
CAACATTCTACTCCTCCAAAAAAGAAGAGAAAGGTAGAAGACCCCAAGGACTTTCCTTCAGAATTGCTAA
GTTTTTTGAGTCATGCTGTGTTTAGTAATAGAACTCTTGCTTGCTTTGCTATTTACACCACAAAGGAAAA
AGCTGCACTGCTATACAAGAAAATTATGGAAAAATATTCTGTAACCTTTATAAGTAGGCATAACAGTTAT
AATCATAACATACTGTTTTTTCTTACTCCACACAGGCATAGAGTGTCTGCTATTAATAACTATGCTCAAA
AATTGTGTACCTTTAGCTTTTTAATTTGTAAAGGGGTTAATAAGGAATATTTGATGTATAGTGCCTTGAC
TAGAGATCATAATCAGCCATACCACATTTGTAGAGGTTTTACTTGCTTTAAAAAACCTCCCACACCTCCC
CCTGAACCTGAAACATAAAATGAATGCAATTGTTGTTGTTAACTTGTTTATTGCAGCTTATAATGGTTAC
AAATAAAGCAATAGCATCACAAATTTCACAAATAAAGCATTTTTTTCACTGCATTCTAGTTGTGGTTTGT
CCAAACTCATCAATGTATCTTATCATGTCTGGATCAACTGGATAACTCAAGCTAACCAAAATCATCCCAA
ACTTCCCACCCCATACCCTATTACCACTGCCAATTACCTGTGGTTTCATTTACTCTAAACCTGTGATTCC
TCTGAATTATTTTCATTTTAAAGAAATTGTATTTGTTAAATATGTACTACAAACTTAGTAGTTGGAAGGG
CTAATTCACTCCCAAAGAAGACAAGATATCCTTGATCTGTGGATCTACCACACACAAGGCTACTTCCCTG
ATTAGCAGAACTACACACCAGGGCCAGGGGTCAGATATCCACTGACCTTTGGATGGTGCTACAAGCTAGT
ACCAGTTGAGCCAGATAAGGTAGAAGAGGCCAATAAAGGAGAGAACACCAGCTTGTTACACCCTGTGAGC
CTGCATGGGATGGATGACCCGGAGAGAGAAGTGTTAGAGTGGAGGTTTGACAGCCGCCTAGCATTTCATC
ACGTGGCCCGAGAGCTGCATCCGGAGTACTTCAAGAACTGCTGATATCGAGCTTGCTACAAGGGACTTTC
CGCTGGGGACTTTCCAGGGAGGCGTGGCCTGGGCGGGACTGGGGAGTGGCGAGCCCTCAGATCCTGCATA
TAAGCAGCTGCTTTTTGCCTGTACTGGGTCTCTCTGGTTAGACCAGATCTGAGCCTGGGAGCTCTCTGGC
TAACTAGGGAACCCACTGCTTAAGCCTCAATAAAGCTTGCCTTGAGTGCTTCAAGTAGTGTGTGCCCGTC
TGTTGTGTGACTCTGGTAACTAGAGATCCCTCAGACCCTTTTAGTCAGTGTGGAAAATCTCTAGCAGTGG
CGCCCGAACAGGGACTTGAAAGCGAAAGGGAAACCAGAGGAGCTCTCTCGACGCAGGACTCGGCTTGCTG
AAGCGCGCACGGCAAGAGGCGAGGGGCGGCGACTGGTGAGTACGCCAAAAATTTTGACTAGCGGAGGCTA
GAAGGAGAGAGATGGGTGCGAGAGCGTCAGTATTAAGCGGGGGAGAATTAGATCGCGATGGGAAAAAATT
CGGTTAAGGCCAGGGGGAAAGAAAAAATATAAATTAAAACATATAGTATGGGCAAGCAGGGAGCTAGAAC
GATTCGCAGTTAATCCTGGCCTGTTAGAAACATCAGAAGGCTGTAGACAAATACTGGGACAGCTACAACC
ATCCCTTCAGACAGGATCAGAAGAACTTAGATCATTATATAATACAGTAGCAACCCTCTATTGTGTGCAT
CAAAGGATAGAGATAAAAGACACCAAGGAAGCTTTAGACAAGATAGAGGAAGAGCAAAACAAAAGTAAGA
CCACCGCACAGCAAGCGGCCGCTGATCTTCAGACCTGGAGGAGGAGATATGAGGGACAATTGGAGAAGTG
AATTATATAAATATAAAGTAGTAAAAATTGAACCATTAGGAGTAGCACCCACCAAGGCAAAGAGAAGAGT
GGTGCAGAGAGAAAAAAGAGCAGTGGGAATAGGAGCTTTGTTCCTTGGGTTCTTGGGAGCAGCAGGAAGC
ACTATGGGCGCAGCGTCAATGACGCTGACGGTACAGGCCAGACAATTATTGTCTGGTATAGTGCAGCAGC
AGAACAATTTGCTGAGGGCTATTGAGGCGCAACAGCATCTGTTGCAACTCACAGTCTGGGGCATCAAGCA
GCTCCAGGCAAGAATCCTGGCTGTGGAAAGATACCTAAAGGATCAACAGCTCCTGGGGATTTGGGGTTGC
TCTGGAAAACTCATTTGCACCACTGCTGTGCCTTGGAATGCTAGTTGGAGTAATAAATCTCTGGAACAGA
TTTGGAATCACACGACCTGGATGGAGTGGGACAGAGAAATTAACAATTACACAAGCTTAATACACTCCTT
AATTGAAGAATCGCAAAACCAGCAAGAAAAGAATGAACAAGAATTATTGGAATTAGATAAATGGGCAAGT
TTGTGGAATTGGTTTAACATAACAAATTGGCTGTGGTATATAAAATTATTCATAATGATAGTAGGAGGCT
TGGTAGGTTTAAGAATAGTTTTTGCTGTACTTTCTATAGTGAATAGAGTTAGGCAGGGATATTCACCATT
ATCGTTTCAGACCCACCTCCCAACCCCGAGGGGACCCGACAGGCCCGAAGGAATAGAAGAAGAAGGTGGA
GAGAGAGACAGAGACAGATCCATTCGATTAGTGAACGGATCTCGACGGTATCGCCGAATTCACAAATGGC
AGTATTCATCCACAATTTTAAAAGAAAAGGGGGGATTGGGGGGTACAGTGCAGGGGAAAGAATAGTAGAC
ATAATAGCAACAGACATACAAACTAAAGAATTACAAAAACAAATTACAAAAATTCAAAATTTTCGGGTTT
ATTACAGGGACAGCAGAGATCCACTTTGGCTGATACGCGTATAGTAATCAATTACGGGGTCATTAGTTCA
TAGCCCATATATGGAGTTCCGCGTTACATAACTTACGGTAAATGGCCCGCCTGGCTGACCGCCCAACGAC
CCCCGCCCATTGACGTCAATAATGACGTATGTTCCCATAGTAACGCCAATAGGGACTTTCCATTGACGTC
AATGGGTGGAGTATTTACGGTAAACTGCCCACTTGGCAGTACATCAAGTGTATCATATGCCAAGTACGCC
CCCTATTGACGTCAATGACGGTAAATGGCCCGCCTGGCATTATGCCCAGTACATGACCTTATGGGACTTT
CCTACTTGGCAGTACATCTACGTATTAGTCATCGCTATTACCATGGTGATGCGGTTTTGGCAGTACATCA
ATGGGCGTGGATAGCGGTTTGACTCACGGGGATTTCCAAGTCTCCACCCCATTGACGTCAATGGGAGTTT
GTTTTGGCACCAAAATCAACGGGACTTTCCAAAATGTCGTAACAACTCCGCCCCATTGACGCAAATGGGC
GGTAGGCGTGTACGGTGGGAGGTCTATATAAGCAGAGCTGGTTTAGTGAACCGTCAGATCCCGCGGGCTA
GTATGGTGAGCAAGGGCGAGGAGGATAACATGGCCATCATCAAGGAGTTCATGCGCTTCAAGGTGCACAT
GGAGGGCTCCGTGAACGGCCACGAGTTCGAGATCGAGGGCGAGGGCGAGGGCCGCCCCTACGAGGGCACC
CAGACCGCCAAGCTGAAGGTGACCAAGGGTGGCCCCCTGCCCTTCGCCTGGGACATCCTGTCCCCTCAGT
TCATGTACGGCTCCAAGGCCTACGTGAAGCACCCCGCCGACATCCCCGACTACTTGAAGCTGTCCTTCCC
CGAGGGCTTCAAGTGGGAGCGCGTGATGAACTTCGAGGACGGCGGCGTGGTGACCGTGACCCAGGACTCC
TCCCTGCAGGACGGCGAGTTCATCTACAAGGTGAAGCTGCGCGGCACCAACTTCCCCTCCGACGGCCCCG
TAATGCAGAAGAAGACCATGGGCTGGGAGGCCTCCTCCGAGCGGATGTACCCCGAGGACGGCGCCCTGAA
GGGCGAGATCAAGCAGAGGCTGAAGCTGAAGGACGGCGGCCACTACGACGCTGAGGTCAAGACCACCTAC
AAGGCCAAGAAGCCCGTGCAGCTGCCCGGCGCCTACAACGTCAACATCAAGTTGGACATCACCTCCCACA
ACGAGGACTACACCATCGTGGAACAGTACGAACGCGCCGAGGGCCGCCACTCCACCGGCGGCATGGACGA
GCTGTACAAGACTAGTATGGACTACAAAGACGATGACGACAAGATGCAGCCTTGGCACGGAAAGGCCATG
CAGAGAGCTTCCGAGGCCGGAGCCACTGCCCCCAAGGCTTCCGCACGGAATGCCAGGGGCGCCCCGATGG
ATCCCAACGAGTCTCCGGCTGCCCCCGAGGCCGCCCTGCCTAAGGCGGGAAAGTTCGGCCCCGCCAGGAA
GTCGGGATCCCGGCAGAAAAAGAGCGCCCCGGACACCCAGGAGAGGCCGCCCGTCCGCGCAACTGGGGCC
CGCGCCAAAAAGGCCCCTCAGCGCGCCCAGGACACGCAGCCGTCTGACGCCACCAGCGCCCCTGGGGCAG
AGGGGCTGGAGCCTCCTGCGGCTCGGGAGCCGGCTCTTTCCAGGGCTGGTTCTTGCCGCCAGAGGGGCGC
GCGCTGCTCCACGAAGCCAAGACCCCCGCCCGGGCCCTGGGACGTGCCCAGCCCCGGCCTGCCGGTCTCG
GCCCCCATTCTCGTACGGAGGGATGCGGCGCCTGGGGCCTCGAAGCTCCGGGCGGTTTTGGAGAAGTTGA
AGCTCAGCCGCGATGATATCTCCACGGCGGCGGGGATGGTGAAAGGGGTTGTGGACCACCTGCTGCTCAG
ACTGAAGTGCGACTCCGCGTTCAGAGGCGTCGGGCTGCTGAACACCGGGAGCTACTATGAGCACGTGAAG
ATTTCTGCACCTAATGCATTTGCTGTCATGTTTAAACTGGAAGTCCCCAGAATTCAACTAGAAGAATATT
CCAACACTCGTGCATATTACTTTGTGAAATTTAAAAGAAATCCGAAAGAAAATCATCTGAGTCAGTTTTT
AGAAGGTGAAATATTATCAGCTTCTAAGATGCTGTCAAAGTTTAGGAAAATCATTAAGGAAGAAATTAAC
GACATTAAAGATACAGATGTCATCATGAAGAGGAAAAGAGGAGGGAGCCCTGCTGTAACACTTCTTATTA
GTGAAAAAATATCTGTGGATATAACCCTGGCTTTGGAATCAAAAAGTAGCTGGCCTGCTAGCACCCAAGA
AGGCCTGCGCATTCAAAACTGGCTTTCAGCAAAAGTTAGGAAGCAACTACGACTAAAGCCATTTTACCTT
GTACCCAAGCATGCAAAGGAAGGAAATGGTTTCCAAGAAGAAACATGGCGGCTATCCTTCTCTCACATCG
AAAAGGAAATTTTGAACAATCATGGAAAATCTAAAACGTGCTGTGAAAACAAAGAAGAGAAATGTTGCAG
GAAAGATTGTTTAAAACTAATGAAATACCTTTTAGAACAGCTGAAAGAAAGGTTTAAAGACAAAAAACAT
CTGGATAAATTCTCTTCTTATCATGTGAAAACTGCCTTCTTTCACGTATGTACCCAGAACCCTCAAGACA
GTCAGTGGGACCGCAAAGACCTGGGCCTCTGCTTTGATAACTGCGTGACATACTTTCTTCAGTGCCTCAG
GACAGAAAAACTTGAGAATTATTTTATTCCTGAATTCAATCTATTCTCTAGCAACTTAATTGACAAAAGA
AGTAAAGAATTTCTGACAAAGCAAATTGAATATGAAAGAAACAATGAGTTTCCAGTTTTTGATGAATTTT
GACTCGAGACCTAGAAAAACATGGAGCAATCACAAGTAGCAATACAGCAGCTACCAATGCTGATTGTGCC
TGGCTAGAAGCACAAGAGGAGGAGGAGGTGGGTTTTCCAGTCACACCTCAGGTACCTTTAAGACCAATGA
CTTACAAGGCAGCTGTAGATCTTAGCCACTTTTTAAAAGAAAAGGGGGGACTGGAAGGGCTAATTCACTC
CCAACGAAGACAAAATCGTCGAGAGATGCTGCATATAAGCAGCTGCTTTTTGCTTGTACTGGGTCTCTCT
GGTTAGACCAGATCTGAGCCTGGGAGCTCTCTGGCTAACTAGGGAACCCACTGCTTAAGCCTCAATAAAG
CTTGCCTTGAGTGCTTCAAGTAGTGTGTGCCCGTCTGTTGTGTGACTCTGGTAACTAGAGATCCCTCAGA
CCCTTTTAGTCAGTGTGGAAAATCTCTAGCAGTAGTAGTTCATGTCATCTTATTATTCAGTATTTATAAC
TTGCAAAGAAATGAATATCAGAGAGTGAGAGGCCTTGACATTATAATAGATTTAGCAGGAATTGAACTAG
GAGTGGAGCACACAGGCAAAGCTGCAGAAGTACTTGGAAGAAGCCACCAGAGATACTCACGATTCTGCAC
ATACCTGGCTAATCCCAGATCCTAAGGATTACATTAAGTTTACTAACATTTATATAATGATTTATAGTTT
AAAGTATAAACTTATCTAATTTACTATTCTGACAGATATTAATTAATCCTCAAATATCATAAGAGATGAT
TACTATTATCCCCATTTAACACAAGAGGAAACTGAGAGGGAAAGATGTTGAAGTAATTTTCCCACAATTA
CAGCATCCGTTAGTTACGACTCTATGATCTTCTGACACAAATTCCATTTACTCCTCACCCTATGACTCAG
TCGAATATATCAAAGTTATGGACATTATGCTAAGTAACAAATTACCCTTTTATATAGTAAATACTGAGTA
GATTGAGAGAAGAAATTGTTTGCAAACCTGAATAGCTTCAAGAAGAAGAGAAGTGAGGATAAGAATAACA
GTTGTCATTTAACAAGTTTTAACAAGTAACTTGGTTAGAAAGGGATTCAAATGCATAAAGCAAGGGATAA
ATTTTTCTGGCAACAAGACTATACAATATAACCTTAAATATGACTTCAAATAATTGTTGGAACTTGATAA
AACTAATTAAATATTATTGAAGATTATCAATATTATAAATGTAATTTACTTTTAAAAAGGGAACATAGAA
ATGTGTATCATTAGAGTAGAAAACAATCCTTATTATCACAATTTGTCAAAACAAGTTTGTTATTAACACA
AGTAGAATACTGCATTCAATTAAGTTGACTGCAGATTTTGTGTTTTGTTAAAATTAGAAAGAGATAACAA
CAATTTGAATTATTGAAAGTAACATGTAAATAGTTCTACATACGTTCTTTTGACATCTTGTTCAATCATT
GATCGAAGTTCTTTATCTTGGAAGAATTTGTTCCAAAGACTCTGAAATAAGGAAAACAATCTATTATATA
GTCTCACACCTTTGTTTTACTTTTAGTGATTTCAATTTAATAATGTAAATGGTTAAAATTTATTCTTCTC
TGAGATCATTTCACATTGCAGATAGAAAACCTGAGACTGGGGTAATTTTTATTAAAATCTAATTTAATCT
CAGAAACACATCTTTATTCTAACATCAATTTTTCCAGTTTGATATTATCATATAAAGTCAGCCTTCCTCA
TCTGCAGGTTCCACAACAAAAATCCAACCAACTGTGGATCAAAAATATTGGGAAAAAATTAAAAATAGCA
ATACAACAATAAAAAAATACAAATCAGAAAAACAGCACAGTATAACAACTTTATTTAGCATTTACAATCT
ATTAGGTATTATAAGTAATCTAGCCAGATCCTCTACGCCGGACGCATCGTGGCCGGCATCACCGGCGCCA
CAGGTGCGGTTGCTGGCGCCTATATCGCCGACATCACCGATGGGGAAGATCGGGCTCGCCACTTCGGGCT
CATGAGCGCTTGTTTCGGCGTGGGTATGGTGGCAGGCCCCGTGGCCGGGGGACTGTTGGGCGCCATCTCC
TTGCATGCACCATTCCTTGCGGCGGCGGTGCTCAACGGCCTCAACCTACTACTGGGCTGCTTCCTAATGC
AGGAGTCGCATAAGGGAGAGCGTCGAATGGTGCACTCTCAGTACAATCTGCTCTGATGCCGCATAGTTAA
GCCAGCCCCGACACCCGCCAACACCCGCTGACGCGCCCTGACGGGCTTGTCTGCTCCCGGCATCCGCTTA
CAGACAAGCTGTGACCGTCTCCGGGAGCTGCATGTGTCAGAGGTTTTCACCGTCATCACCGAAACGCGCG
AGACGAAAGGGCCTCGTGATACGCCTATTTTTATAGGTTAATGTCATGATAATAATGGTTTCTTAGACGT
CAGGTGGCACTTTTCGGGGAAATGTGCGCGGAACCCCTATTTGTTTATTTTTCTAAATACATTCAAATAT
GTATCCGCTCATGAGACAATAACCCTGATAAATGCTTCAATAATATTGAAAAAGGAAGAGTATGAGTATT
CAACATTTCCGTGTCGCCCTTATTCCCTTTTTTGCGGCATTTTGCCTTCCTGTTTTTGCTCACCCAGAAA
CGCTGGTGAAAGTAAAAGATGCTGAAGATCAGTTGGGTGCACGAGTGGGTTACATCGAACTGGATCTCAA
CAGCGGTAAGATCCTTGAGAGTTTTCGCCCCGAAGAACGTTTTCCAATGATGAGCACTTTTAAAGTTCTG
CTATGTGGCGCGGTATTATCCCGTATTGACGCCGGGCAAGAGCAACTCGGTCGCCGCATACACTATTCTC
AGAATGACTTGGTTGAGTACTCACCAGTCACAGAAAAGCATCTTACGGATGGCATGACAGTAAGAGAATT
ATGCAGTGCTGCCATAACCATGAGTGATAACACTGCGGCCAACTTACTTCTGACAACGATCGGAGGACCG
AAGGAGCTAACCGCTTTTTTGCACAACATGGGGGATCATGTAACTCGCCTTGATCGTTGGGAACCGGAGC
TGAATGAAGCCATACCAAACGACGAGCGTGACACCACGATGCCTGTAGCAATGGCAACAACGTTGCGCAA
ACTATTAACTGGCGAACTACTTACTCTAGCTTCCCGGCAACAATTAATAGACTGGATGGAGGCGGATAAA
GTTGCAGGACCACTTCTGCGCTCGGCCCTTCCGGCTGGCTGGTTTATTGCTGATAAATCTGGAGCCGGTG
AGCGTGGGTCTCGCGGTATCATTGCAGCACTGGGGCCAGATGGTAAGCCCTCCCGTATCGTAGTTATCTA
CACGACGGGGAGTCAGGCAACTATGGATGAACGAAATAGACAGATCGCTGAGATAGGTGCCTCACTGATT
AAGCATTGGTAACTGTCAGACCAAGTTTACTCATATATACTTTAGATTGATTTAAAACTTCATTTTTAAT
TTAAAAGGATCTAGGTGAAGATCCTTTTTGATAATCTCATGACCAAAATCCCTTAACGTGAGTTTTCGTT
CCACTGAGCGTCAGACCCCGTAGAAAAGATCAAAGGATCTTCTTGAGATCCTTTTTTTCTGCGCGTAATC
TGCTGCTTGCAAACAAAAAAACCACCGCTACCAGCGGTGGTTTGTTTGCCGGATCAAGAGCTACCAACTC
TTTTTCCGAAGGTAACTGGCTTCAGCAGAGCGCAGATACCAAATACTGTTCTTCTAGTGTAGCCGTAGTT
AGGCCACCACTTCAAGAACTCTGTAGCACCGCCTACATACCTCGCTCTGCTAATCCTGTTACCAGTGGCT
GCTGCCAGTGGCGATAAGTCGTGTCTTACCGGGTTGGACTCAAGACGATAGTTACCGGATAAGGCGCAGC
GGTCGGGCTGAACGGGGGGTTCGTGCACACAGCCCAGCTTGGAGCGAACGACCTACACCGAACTGAGATA
CCTACAGCGTGAGCTATGAGAAAGCGCCACGCTTCCCGAAGGGAGAAAGGCGGACAGGTATCCGGTAAGC
GGCAGGGTCGGAACAGGAGAGCGCACGAGGGAGCTTCCAGGGGGAAACGCCTGGTATCTTTATAGTCCTG
TCGGGTTTCGCCACCTCTGACTTGAGCGTCGATTTTTGTGATGCTCGTCAGGGGGGCGGAGCCTATGGAA
AAACGCCAGCAACGCGGCCTTTTTACGGTTCCTGGCCTTTTGCTGGCCTTTTGCTCACATGTTCTTTCCT
GCGTTATCCCCTGATTCTGTGGATAACCGTATTACCGCCTTTGAGTGAGCTGATACCGCTCGCCGCAGCC
GAACGACCGAGCGCAGCGAGTCAGTGAGCGAGGAAGCGGAAGAGCGCCCAATACGCAAACCGCCTCTCCC
CGCGCGTTGGCCGATTCATTAATGCAGCTGTGGAATGTGTGTCAGTTAGGGTGTGGAAAGTCCCCAGGCT
CCCCAGCAGGCAGAAGTATGCAAAGCATGCATCTCAATTAGTCAGCAACCAGGTGTGGAAAGTCCCCAGG
CTCCCCAGCAGGCAGAAGTATGCAAAGCATGCATCTCAATTAGTCAGCAACCATAGTCCCGCCCCTAACT
CCGCCCATCCCGCCCCTAACTCCGCCCAGTTCCGCCCATTCTCCGCCCCATGGCTGACTAATTTTTTTTA
TTTATGCAGAGGCCGAGGCCGCCTCGGCCTCTGAGCTATTCCAGAAGTAGTGAGGAGGCTTTTTTGGAGG
CCTAGGCTTTTGCAAAAAGCTTGGACACAAGACAGGCTTGCGAGATATGTTTGAGAATACCACTTTATCC
CGCGTCAGGGAGAGGCAGTGCGTAAAAAGACGCGGACTCATGTGAAATACTGGTTTTTAGTGCGCCAGAT
CTCTATAATCTCGCGCAACCTATTTTCCCCTCGAACACTTTTTAAGCCGTAGATAAACAGGCTGGGACAC
TTCACATGAGCGAAAAATACATCGTCACCTGGGACATGTTGCAGATCCATGCACGTAAACTCGCAAGCCG
ACTGATGCCTTCTGAACAATGGAAAGGCATTATTGCCGTAAGCCGTGGCGGTCTGTACCGGGTGCGTTAC
TGGCGCGTGAACTGGGTATTCGTCATGTCGATACCGTTTGTATTTCCAGCTACGATCACGACAACCAGCG
CGAGCTTAAAGTGCTGAAACGCGCAGAAGGCGATGGCGAAGGCTTCATCGTTATTGATGACCTGGTGGAT
ACCGGTGGTACTGCGGTTGCGATTCGTGAAATGTATCCAAAAGCGCACTTTGTCACCATCTTCGCAAAAC
CGGCTGGTCGTCCGCTGGTTGATGACTATGTTGTTGATATCCCGCAAGATACCTGGATTGAACAGCCGTG
GGATATGGGCGTCGTATTCGTCCCGCCAATCTCCGGTCGCTAATCTTTTCAACGCCTGGCACTGCCGGGC
GTTGTTCTTTTTAACTTCAGGCGGGTTACAATAGTTTCCAGTAAGTATTCTGGAGGCTGCATCCATGACA
CAGGCAAACCTGAGCGAAACCCTGTTCAAACCCCGCTTTAAACATCCTGAAACCTCGACGCTAGTCCGCC
GCTTTAATCACGGCGCACAACCGCCTGTGCAGTCGGCCCTTGATGGTAAAACCATCCCTCACTGGTATCG
CATGATTAACCGTCTGATGTGGATCTGGCGCGGCATTGACCCACGCGAAATCCTCGACGTCCAGGCACGT
ATTGTGATGAGCGATGCCGAACGTACCGACGATGATTTATACGATACGGTGATTGGCTACCGTGGCGGCA
ACTGGATTTATGAGTGGGCCCCGGATCTTTGTGAAGGAACCTTACTTCTGTGGTGTGACATAATTGGACA
AACTACCTACAGAGATTTAAAGCTCTAAGGTAAATATAAA
Features (pLannotate 1.2.2; 32 found; start..end, strand, type, name):
      1..29      +  CDS            small t antigen (fragment): SV40 (simian virus 40) small t antigen
     31..96      +  intron         small t intron: SV40 (simian virus 40) small t antigen intron
    226..246     +  CDS            SV40 NLS: nuclear localization signal of SV40 (simian virus 40) large T antigen
    565..648     +  CDS            large T antigen (fragment): large T antigen from SV40 (simian virus 40)
    671..805     +  polyA_signal   SV40 poly(A) signal: SV40 polyadenylation signal
    972..1301    +  CDS            nef (fragment): NEF_HV1BR - Experimental evidence at protein level: Swiss-Prot protein existence level 1. Extracellular Nef protein targets CD4(+) T-lymphocytes for apoptosis by interacting with CXCR4 surface receptors (PubMed:14990729). From Human immunodeficiency virus type 1 group M subtype B (isolate BRU/LAI) (HIV-1).
   1349..1606    +  LTR            5' LTR (truncated): truncated 5' long terminal repeat (LTR) from HIV-1
   1653..1778    +  misc_feature   HIV-1 Ψ: packaging signal of human immunodeficiency virus type 1
   1762..2125    +  CDS            HIV-1 gag (fragment): gag protein from human immunodeficiency virus 1; gag
   2271..2504    +  misc_feature   RRE: The Rev response element (RRE) of HIV-1 allows for Rev-dependent mRNA export from the nucleus to the cytoplasm.
   2881..2981    +  CDS            Rev (fragment): human immunodeficiency virus 1 (HIV-1) Rev protein; rev; enhances nuclear export of unspliced and incompletely spliced viral mRNAs
   3026..3143    +  misc_feature   cPPT/CTS: central polypurine tract and central termination sequence of HIV-1
   3242..3545    +  enhancer       CMV enhancer: human cytomegalovirus immediate early enhancer
   3546..3749    +  promoter       CMV promoter: human cytomegalovirus (CMV) immediate early promoter
   3783..4490    +  CDS            mCherry: mCherry is a basic (constitutively fluorescent) red fluorescent protein published in 2004, derived from Discosoma sp.. It is reported to be a very rapidly-maturing monomer with low acid sensitivity.
   4524..6089    +  CDS            CGAS: CGAS_HUMAN - Also known as C6orf150 From Homo sapiens (Human).
   6092..6280    +  CDS            nef (fragment): NEF_HV1Z2 - Experimental evidence at protein level: Swiss-Prot protein existence level 1. Extracellular Nef protein targets CD4(+) T-lymphocytes for apoptosis by interacting with CXCR4 surface receptors. From Human immunodeficiency virus type 1 group M subtype D (isolate Z2/CDC-Z34) (HIV-1).
   6282..6313    +  LTR            3' LTR (ΔU3) (fragment): self-inactivating 3' long terminal repeat (LTR) from HIV-1
   6361..6541    +  LTR            5' LTR (truncated): truncated 5' long terminal repeat (LTR) from HIV-1
   7503..7601    -  CDS            TBC1D5 (fragment): TBCD5_HUMAN - Also known as KIAA0210. Experimental evidence at protein level: Swiss-Prot protein existence level 1. May act as a GTPase-activating protein (GAP) for Rab family protein(s). May act as a GAP for RAB7A. Can displace RAB7A and retromer CSC subcomplex from the endosomal membrane to the cytosol; at least retromer displacement seems to require its catalytic activity (PubMed:19531583, PubMed:20923837). Required for retrograde transport of cargo proteins from endosomes to the trans-Golgi network (TGN); the function seems to require its catalytic activity. Involved in regulation of autop
   8007..8286    +  CDS            TcR (fragment): tetracycline efflux protein; tet; confers resistance to tetracycline
   8287..8335    -  misc_feature   bom (fragment): basis of mobility region from pBR322
   8437..8472    -  CDS            rop (fragment): Rop protein, which maintains plasmids at low copy number; rop
   8567..8671    +  promoter       AmpR promoter: bla
   8672..9532    +  CDS            AmpR: β-lactamase; bla; confers resistance to ampicillin, carbenicillin, and related antibiotics
   9703..10291   +  rep_origin     ori: high-copy-number ColE1/pMB1/pBR322/pUC origin of replication
  10474..10530   +  CDS            lacI (fragment): lac repressor; lacI; The lac repressor binds to the lac operator to inhibit transcription in E. coli. This inhibition can be relieved by adding lactose or isopropyl-β-D-thiogalactopyranoside (IPTG).
  10537..10866   +  promoter       SV40 promoter: SV40 enhancer and early promoter
  11066..11185   +  CDS            gpt (fragment): XGPT_ECOLI - Also known as gpp, gxu. Experimental evidence at protein level: Swiss-Prot protein existence level 1. Purine salvage pathway enzyme that catalyzes the transfer of the ribosyl-5-phosphate group from 5-phospho-alpha-D-ribose 1- diphosphate (PRPP) to the N9 position of the 6-oxopurines guanine and xanthine to form the corresponding ribonucleotides GMP (guanosine 5'- monophosphate) and XMP (xanthosine 5'-monophosphate), with the release of PPi. To a lesser extent, also acts on hypoxanthine (PubMed:9100006, PubMed:3886014). Does not ribophosphorylate adenine (PubMed:3886014). From Esch
  11185..11520   +  CDS            gpt (fragment): XGPT_ECOLI - Also known as gpp, gxu. Experimental evidence at protein level: Swiss-Prot protein existence level 1. Purine salvage pathway enzyme that catalyzes the transfer of the ribosyl-5-phosphate group from 5-phospho-alpha-D-ribose 1- diphosphate (PRPP) to the N9 position of the 6-oxopurines guanine and xanthine to form the corresponding ribonucleotides GMP (guanosine 5'- monophosphate) and XMP (xanthosine 5'-monophosphate), with the release of PPi. To a lesser extent, also acts on hypoxanthine (PubMed:9100006, PubMed:3886014). Does not ribophosphorylate adenine (PubMed:3886014). From Esch
  11615..11920   +  CDS            frsA (fragment): FRSA_ECOLI - Also known as yafA. Experimental evidence at protein level: Swiss-Prot protein existence level 1. Catalyzes the hydrolysis of esters (PubMed:15808744). Displays esterase activity toward pNP-butyrate (PubMed:15808744). May stimulate mixed-acid fermentation by acting as a fermentation/respiration switch that down-regulates respiration and up- regulates fermentation rates (PubMed:15169777). From Escherichia coli (strain K12).
  11924..1       +  intron         large T intron (fragment) (across the origin): SV40 (simian virus 40) large T antigen intron
