[The description below was written by a language model from this plasmid's Addgene catalogue record and pLannotate feature annotations shown in this document.]
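Description:
pTRIP-CMV-mCherry-FLAG-cGAS E225A/D227A is an HIV-1-derived lentiviral transfer plasmid of about 12 kb, built on the pTRIP-CMV backbone, for over-expressing a catalytically inactive, fluorescently tagged form of human cGAS in mammalian cells. It is maintained in E. coli through a high-copy ColE1/pUC-type origin and selected with ampicillin via the β-lactamase gene. The catalogue specifies a recombination-limiting host strain, which is usual for plasmids carrying repeated LTR sequences.

The viral portion runs from a 5' LTR through the Ψ packaging signal with an adjoining gag fragment, the Rev response element for Rev-dependent export of the genomic RNA, and the central polypurine tract/termination sequence (cPPT/CTS), which is the "TRIP" element that aids nuclear import of the reverse-transcribed genome. It ends in a U3-deleted, self-inactivating 3' LTR. Between these elements, the CMV immediate-early enhancer and promoter drive a single open reading frame in which mCherry is followed by cGAS. The record lists a FLAG tag N-terminal to cGAS; it is not annotated separately but would fit the short gap between the two coding regions. The E225A/D227A substitutions are described by the depositor as rendering cGAS catalytically inactive. No WPRE or mammalian selection marker is annotated within the provirus, so transduced cells would be identified by red fluorescence.

The backbone outside the LTRs carries legacy pSV2gpt/pBR322-type remnants (SV40 promoter, gpt fragments, SV40 small t intron and polyadenylation signal, tetracycline-resistance and rop fragments), which are not part of the packaged genome. The associated work concerns cGAS association with nuclear and centromeric DNA and innate immune activation, so the construct suits localisation imaging or use as an enzymatically dead control.
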