Addgene plasmid #127657: pTRIP-CMV-mCherry-FLAG-cGAS E225A/D227A
Purpose: Over-express catalytically inactive mCherry-FLAG-cGAS E225A/D227A
Depositing lab: Nicolas Manel. Depositing organization: Institut Curie. Publication: The N-Terminal Domain of cGAS Determines Preferential Association with Centromeric DNA and Innate Immune Activation in the Nucleus. Gentili M, Lahaye X, Nadalin F, Nader GPF, Puig Lombardi E, Herve S, De Silva NS, Rookhuizen DC, Zueva E, Goudot C, Maurin M, Bochnakian A, Amigorena S, Piel M, Fachinetti D, Londono-Vallejo A, Manel N. Cell Rep. 2019 Feb 26;26(9):2377-2393.e13. doi: 10.1016/j.celrep.2019.01.105. PubMed 30811988.
Backbone
  Vector backbone: pTRIP-CMV
  Vector type: Lentiviral
Growth in bacteria
  Bacterial resistance: Ampicillin, 100 μg/mL
  Growth temperature: 30°C
  Growth strain: NEB Stable
  Copy number: High Copy
Gene/Insert
  Gene/Insert name: cGAS
  Species: H. sapiens (human)
  Mutation: E225A/D227A
  Entrez Gene: CGAS (a.k.a. C6orf150, D4, MB21D1, h-cGAS)
  Tag / fusion protein: mCherry (N terminal on insert); Flag (N terminal on insert)
  Cloning method: Unknown
Terms and licenses: Academic/Nonprofit Terms; Industry Terms: Not Available to Industry
How to cite: pTRIP-CMV-mCherry-FLAG-cGAS E225A/D227A was a gift from Nicolas Manel (Addgene plasmid # 127657 ; http://n2t.net/addgene:127657 ; RRID:Addgene_127657)
